>Addgene plasmid #241111 | pDMJ2-SARS-CoV-2-Spike (BQ.1.1) | addgene full sequence | sequence record 486235 | Addgene NGS Result
ATGTTCGTGTTTCTGGTTCTTCTTCCCCTGGTGTCTAGTCAGTGCGTCAACTTGATCACGCGAACACAGA
GCTACACCAATTCCTTTACACGAGGCGTCTACTATCCCGACAAGGTGTTCCGAAGCAGTGTTTTGCACTC
CACGCAGGACCTTTTCTTGCCCTTCTTCTCAAATGTGACTTGGTTTCATGCAATATCCGGGACTAATGGC
ACTAAGAGATTCGACAATCCCGTGTTGCCTTTTAACGACGGCGTGTATTTTGCCAGTACAGAAAAGAGCA
ATATTATCCGGGGATGGATCTTCGGCACGACTCTGGATAGTAAAACACAATCCCTGCTGATCGTGAATAA
TGCGACAAACGTCGTCATAAAAGTCTGCGAGTTCCAGTTCTGCAACGACCCTTTCCTCGACGTGTATTAC
CATAAGAACAATAAATCTTGGATGGAAAGTGAGTTTCGCGTGTACTCCAGTGCAAATAACTGTACTTTTG
AGTACGTAAGCCAGCCTTTCCTGATGGACCTCGAAGGGAAACAGGGGAACTTTAAGAACCTGCGCGAATT
CGTGTTCAAGAACATCGACGGTTATTTTAAAATATACAGCAAGCACACCCCTATTAACCTGGGCAGAGAT
TTGCCACAAGGTTTTAGCGCCCTGGAACCCCTCGTGGACCTTCCTATCGGCATCAACATCACGCGCTTCC
AAACTCTGCTCGCACTGCATCGGTCTTATCTGACCCCTGGAGATTCATCCTCAGGATGGACCGCGGGTGC
TGCTGCATATTATGTGGGATATCTGCAGCCTAGGACCTTCCTGCTCAAATACAACGAGAACGGCACCATC
ACTGACGCTGTTGATTGCGCGCTGGACCCATTGTCTGAAACCAAATGCACACTGAAAAGCTTCACAGTCG
AGAAGGGCATTTACCAGACGAGCAACTTCAGAGTTCAGCCCACAGAGAGCATCGTTCGCTTCCCCAACAT
TACCAATTTGTGCCCATTCGACGAGGTCTTTAACGCAACTACCTTTGCCAGTGTTTACGCCTGGAACAGG
AAACGGATATCCAATTGCGTGGCCGATTACAGCGTACTGTACAATTTCGCTCCCTTTTTCGCCTTTAAAT
GCTACGGTGTCTCCCCTACGAAGCTGAATGATCTGTGCTTTACTAATGTCTATGCGGACAGCTTCGTTAT
TAGAGGTAACGAGGTCAGCCAAATCGCCCCAGGGCAGACTGGAAACATAGCCGACTACAATTACAAACTG
CCAGATGATTTCACCGGCTGCGTCATCGCCTGGAACTCCAATAAGCTCGATAGTACCGTGGGCGGCAATT
ACAACTATCGGTATAGGCTGTTTCGAAAGAGCAAGCTGAAACCTTTTGAGCGGGACATTTCAACAGAGAT
CTACCAGGCCGGAAACAAGCCCTGCAACGGGGTCGCCGGGGTGAATTGTTACTTCCCGCTGCAAAGCTAT
GGATTTCGGCCGACTTACGGCGTTGGCCACCAGCCATATCGGGTGGTGGTGCTGTCATTTGAGCTGCTTC
ATGCGCCTGCTACAGTATGTGGGCCTAAAAAGTCTACCAATCTGGTGAAAAATAAGTGCGTGAACTTCAA
CTTCAATGGCCTCACCGGGACAGGCGTGTTGACAGAATCCAATAAGAAATTCCTGCCATTCCAGCAGTTC
GGCAGGGATATCGCAGACACGACCGATGCGGTGCGAGATCCCCAGACATTGGAGATTCTGGACATTACTC
CTTGTTCTTTTGGAGGAGTGAGTGTTATTACTCCCGGCACAAATACCTCAAATCAAGTCGCTGTGCTGTA
TCAAGGTGTAAACTGTACCGAGGTCCCCGTGGCTATTCACGCCGACCAGCTGACCCCAACATGGCGGGTA
TACAGCACCGGTTCTAATGTATTCCAGACCAGAGCCGGCTGCCTCATTGGAGCCGAGTACGTGAACAACT
CTTATGAATGTGATATACCGATTGGAGCAGGTATCTGCGCCTCTTATCAGACCCAGACAAAGAGCCACAG
AAGGGCTAGGAGCGTGGCCTCCCAGTCCATAATCGCCTATACAATGTCACTGGGGGCTGAAAATTCAGTG
GCATACAGTAACAACTCTATCGCTATCCCCACAAATTTTACCATCTCTGTGACTACAGAGATCCTGCCAG
TGTCTATGACTAAAACCTCCGTGGACTGTACCATGTACATCTGTGGTGATAGCACCGAATGTTCCAACCT
GCTCCTGCAGTACGGCAGCTTCTGCACACAGCTGAAGAGGGCACTGACAGGAATCGCCGTCGAACAGGAT
AAGAACACTCAGGAGGTGTTTGCGCAGGTTAAGCAGATTTACAAGACGCCACCAATCAAGTACTTCGGTG
GGTTCAATTTCTCTCAAATTCTGCCTGATCCTTCTAAGCCATCTAAGCGGAGCTTTATAGAGGATTTGCT
CTTTAATAAGGTGACCCTCGCCGATGCTGGATTTATTAAGCAGTATGGCGACTGTTTGGGAGACATTGCT
GCTCGCGATCTGATATGTGCCCAGAAATTCAACGGGCTGACCGTACTCCCACCGCTGCTCACTGATGAGA
TGATCGCACAATATACCAGCGCCCTGCTGGCCGGCACTATTACATCCGGCTGGACGTTCGGAGCAGGAGC
CGCACTGCAAATACCTTTTGCCATGCAGATGGCATATCGCTTCAATGGGATCGGGGTGACCCAGAACGTC
CTGTACGAAAACCAGAAACTTATCGCTAACCAGTTCAATTCCGCCATTGGTAAAATCCAGGACAGCTTGA
GTTCCACAGCCAGCGCCCTCGGGAAATTGCAAGATGTAGTCAATCACAATGCACAAGCCCTGAATACTCT
CGTCAAGCAACTGTCATCCAAGTTCGGTGCTATATCCTCCGTGCTGAATGATATCCTTAGTAGATTGGAT
AAGGTGGAGGCAGAAGTCCAGATCGACCGGCTTATTACTGGAAGGCTGCAGAGTCTGCAGACGTACGTCA
CGCAGCAGCTTATCAGAGCCGCCGAGATTAGAGCATCTGCGAATCTGGCTGCTACAAAGATGAGTGAATG
CGTGCTCGGGCAATCAAAGCGGGTCGACTTTTGTGGGAAGGGGTACCACCTCATGAGCTTCCCCCAATCC
GCCCCACATGGCGTTGTGTTCCTGCATGTTACTTACGTTCCCGCTCAAGAGAAGAACTTTACTACCGCTC
CGGCGATCTGCCACGACGGTAAGGCACACTTTCCACGCGAAGGCGTCTTTGTTAGCAATGGAACACACTG
GTTTGTTACCCAGAGGAACTTTTATGAGCCCCAGATAATCACAACCGACAACACATTCGTATCTGGGAAC
TGTGACGTAGTTATTGGGATCGTGAACAACACCGTGTACGATCCTCTCCAACCGGAACTTGACTCTTTCA
AGGAGGAACTGGATAAGTACTTTAAGAATCACACCTCACCCGATGTTGACCTCGGCGACATTTCAGGAAT
TAATGCTAGCGTGGTGAACATCCAGAAAGAGATTGATAGACTTAACGAAGTGGCCAAGAACCTCAACGAA
TCACTTATTGACCTGCAGGAGCTGGGAAAATATGAGCAGTACATTAAATGGCCTTGGTACATTTGGCTGG
GCTTTATAGCAGGCCTGATCGCTATCGTCATGGTGACCATCATGCTTTGTTGTATGACTAGCTGCTGCAG
CTGCCTCAAGGGCTGTTGTAGCTGCGGCTCTTGCTGTAAATAATGATGAGGATCCAGATCTGCTGTGCCT
TCTAGTTGCCAGCCATCTGTTGTTTGCCCCTCCCCCGTGCCTTCCTTGACCCTGGAAGGTGCCACTCCCA
CTGTCCTTTCCTAATAAAATGAGGAAATTGCATCGCATTGTCTGAGTAGGTGTCATTCTATTCTGGGGGG
TGGGGTGGGGCAGGACAGCAAGGGGGAGGATTGGGAAGACAATAGCAGGCATGCTGGGGATGCGGTGGGC
TCTATGGGTACCCAGGTGCTGAAGAATTGACCCGGTTCCTCCTGGGCCAGAAAGAAGCAGGCACATCCCC
TTCTCTGTGACACACCCTGTCCACGCCCCTGGTTCTTAGTTCCAGCCCCACTCATAGGACACTCATAGCT
CAGGAGGGCTCCGCCTTCAATCCCACCCGCTAAAGTACTTGGAGCGGTCTCTCCCTCCCTCATCAGCCCA
CCAAACCAAACCTAGCCTCCAAGAGTGGGAAGAAATTAAAGCAAGATAGGCTATTAAGTGCAGAGGGAGA
GAAAATGCCTCCAACATGTGAGGAAGTAATGAGAGAAATCATAGAATTTTAAGGCCATGATTTAAGGCCA
ATCGGAAAGAACATGTGAGCAAAAGGCCAGCAAAAGGCCAGGAACCGTAAAAAGGCCGCGTTGCTGGCGT
TTTTCCATAGGCTCCGCCCCCCTGACGAGCATCACAAAAATCGACGCTCAAGTCAGAGGTGGCGAAACCC
GACAGGACTATAAAGATACCAGGCGTTTCCCCCTGGAAGCTCCCTCGTGCGCTCTCCTGTTCCGACCCTG
CCGCTTACCGGATACCTGTCCGCCTTTCTCCCTTCGGGAAGCGTGGCGCTTTCTCATAGCTCACGCTGTA
GGTATCTCAGTTCGGTGTAGGTCGTTCGCTCCAAGCTGGGCTGTGTGCACGAACCCCCCGTTCAGCCCGA
CCGCTGCGCCTTATCCGGTAACTATCGTCTTGAGTCCAACCCGGTAAGACACGACTTATCGCCACTGGCA
GCAGCCACTGGTAACAGGATTAGCAGAGCGAGGTATGTAGGCGGTGCTACAGAGTTCTTGAAGTGGTGGC
CTAACTACGGCTACACTAGAAGAACAGTATTTGGTATCTGCGCTCTGCTGAAGCCAGTTACCTTCGGAAA
AAGAGTTGGTAGCTCTTGATCCGGCAAACAAACCACCGCTGGTAGCGGTGGTTTTTTTGTTTGCAAGCAG
CAGATTACGCGCAGAAAAAAAGGATCTCAAGAAGATCCTTTGATCTTTTCTACGGGGTCTGACGCTCAGT
GGAACGAAAACTCACGTTAAGGGATTTTGGTCATGAGATTATCAAAAAGGATCTTCACCTAGATCCTTTT
AAATTAAAAATGAAGTTTTAAATCAATCTAAAGTATATATGAGTAAACTTGGTCTGACAGTTACCAATGC
TTAATCAGTGAGGCACCTATCTCAGCGATCTGTCTATTTCGTTCATCCATAGTTGCCTGACTCCCCGTCG
TGTAGATAACTACGATACGGGAGGGCTTACCATCTGGCCCCAGTGCTGCAATGATACCGCGAGACCCACG
CTCACCGGCTCCAGATTTATCAGCAATAAACCAGCCAGCCGGAAGGGCCGAGCGCAGAAGTGGTCCTGCA
ACTTTATCCGCCTCCATCCAGTCTATTAATTGTTGCCGGGAAGCTAGAGTAAGTAGTTCGCCAGTTAATA
GTTTGCGCAACGTTGTTGCCATTGCTACAGGCATCGTGGTGTCACGCTCGTCGTTTGGTATGGCTTCATT
CAGCTCCGGTTCCCAACGATCAAGGCGAGTTACATGATCCCCCATGTTGTGCAAAAAAGCGGTTAGCTCC
TTCGGTCCTCCGATCGTTGTCAGAAGTAAGTTGGCCGCAGTGTTATCACTCATGGTTATGGCAGCACTGC
ATAATTCTCTTACTGTCATGCCATCCGTAAGATGCTTTTCTGTGACTGGTGAGTACTCAACCAAGTCATT
CTGAGAATAGTGTATGCGGCGACCGAGTTGCTCTTGCCCGGCGTCAATACGGGATAATACCGCGCCACAT
AGCAGAACTTTAAAAGTGCTCATCATTGGAAAACGTTCTTCGGGGCGAAAACTCTCAAGGATCTTACCGC
TGTTGAGATCCAGTTCGATGTAACCCACTCGTGCACCCAACTGATCTTCAGCATCTTTTACTTTCACCAG
CGTTTCTGGGTGAGCAAAAACAGGAAGGCAAAATGCCGCAAAAAAGGGAATAAGGGCGACACGGAAATGT
TGAATACTCATACTCTTCCTTTTTCAATATTATTGAAGCATTTATCAGGGTTATTGTCTCATGAGCGGAT
ACATATTTGAATGTATTTAGAAAAATAAACAAATAGGGGTTCCGCGCACATTTCCCCGAAAAGTGCCACC
TGACGTCCCAATGATTGCACCATATGCGGTGTGAAATACCGCACAGATGCGTAAGGAGAAAATACCGCAT
CAGATTGGCTATTGGCCATTGCATACGTTGTATCCATATCATAATATGTACATTTATATTGGCTCATGTC
CAACATTACCGCCATGTTGACATTGATTATTGACTAGTTATTAATAGTAATCAATTACGGGGTCATTAGT
TCATAGCCCATATATGGAGTTCCGCGTTACATAACTTACGGTAAATGGCCCGCCTGGCTGACCGCCCAAC
GACCCCCGCCCATTGACGTCAATAATGACGTATGTTCCCATAGTAACGCCAATAGGGACTTTCCATTGAC
GTCAATGGGTGGAGTATTTACGGTAAACTGCCCACTTGGCAGTACATCAAGTGTATCATATGCCAAGTAC
GCCCCCTATTGACGTCAATGACGGTAAATGGCCCGCCTGGCATTATGCCCAGTACATGACCTTATGGGAC
TTTCCTACTTGGCAGTACATCTACGTATTAGTCATCGCTATTACCATGGTGATGCGGTTTTGGCAGTACA
TCAATGGGCGTGGATAGCGGTTTGACTCACGGGGATTTCCAAGTCTCCACCCCATTGACGTCAATGGGAG
TTTGTTTTGGCACCAAAATCAACGGGACTTTCCAAAATGTCGTAACAACTCCGCCCCATTGACGCAAATG
GGCGGTAGGCGTGTACGGTGGGAGGTCTATATAAGCAGAGCTCGTTTAGTGAACCGTCAGATCGCCTGGA
GACGCCATCCACGCTGTTTTGACCTCCATAGAAGACACCGGGACCGATCCAGCCTCCATCGGCTCGCATC
TCTCCTTCACGCGCCCGCCGCCCTACCTGAGGCCGCCATCCACGCCGGTTGAGTCGCGTTCTGCCGCCTC
CCGCCTGTGGTGCCTCCTGAACTGCGTCCGCCGTCTAGGTAAGTTTAAAGCTCAGGTCGAGACCGGGCCT
TTGTCCGGCGCTCCCTTGGAGCCTACCTAGACTCAGCCGGCTCTCCACGCTTTGCCTGACCCTGCTTGCT
CAACTCTAGTTAACGGTGGAGGGCAGTGTAGTCTGAGCAGTACTCGTTGCTGCCGCGCGCGCCACCAGAC
ATAATAGCTGACAGACTAACAGACTGTTCCTTTCCATGGGTCTTTTCTGCAGTCACCGTCGTCGACACGT
GTGATCAGATATCGCGGCCGCTCTAGA
Features (pLannotate 1.2.2; 10 found; start..end, strand, type, name):
      1..3750    +  CDS            S: SPIKE_SARS2 - Experimental evidence at protein level: Swiss-Prot protein existence level 1. [Spike glycoprotein]: May down-regulate host tetherin (BST2) by lysosomal degradation, thereby counteracting its antiviral activity. From Severe acute respiratory syndrome coronavirus 2 (2019-nCoV) (SARS-CoV-2).
   3773..3997    +  polyA_signal   bGH poly(A) signal: bovine growth hormone polyadenylation signal
   4412..5000    -  rep_origin     ori: high-copy-number ColE1/pMB1/pBR322/pUC origin of replication
   5171..6031    -  CDS            AmpR: β-lactamase; bla; confers resistance to ampicillin, carbenicillin, and related antibiotics
   6032..6136    -  promoter       AmpR promoter: bla
   6176..6233    +  misc_feature   bom (fragment): basis of mobility region from pBR322
   6319..6698    +  enhancer       CMV enhancer: human cytomegalovirus immediate early enhancer
   6699..6902    +  promoter       CMV promoter: human cytomegalovirus (CMV) immediate early promoter
   6991..7218    +  LTR            5' LTR (truncated) (fragment): truncated 5' long terminal repeat (LTR) from human T-cell leukemia virus (HTLV) type 1
   7222..7332    +  intron         CMV intron (fragment): modified intron A from human cytomegalovirus
