[The description below was written by a language model from this plasmid's Addgene catalogue record and pLannotate feature annotations shown in this document.]
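Description:
pDMJ2-SARS-CoV-2-Spike (BQ.1.1) is a 7,377 nt mammalian expression plasmid built on the pDMJ2 backbone that carries a synthesized gene for the SARS-CoV-2 spike glycoprotein of the Omicron-lineage BQ.1.1 variant. It is maintained in E. coli through a high-copy ColE1/pUC-type origin of replication and selected with ampicillin via a β-lactamase gene driven by its own bla promoter; a small fragment of the pBR322 basis-of-mobility region is also annotated in the backbone. No mammalian selection marker or reporter appears in the feature table, consistent with use by transient transfection.

The spike open reading frame (annotated over about 3.75 kb) is driven by the human cytomegalovirus immediate-early enhancer and promoter. Between the promoter and the coding sequence lie a fragment of the HTLV-1 5' LTR and a fragment of CMV intron A, a composite leader arrangement of the kind commonly used to improve transcript processing and translation and so raise protein yield. Transcripts are terminated by the bovine growth hormone polyadenylation signal. No epitope tags are annotated. Relative to the reference spike, the insert carries the recorded BQ.1.1 changes, including N-terminal domain deletions (residues 24–26 and 69–70), numerous receptor-binding domain substitutions such as R346T, K444T, L452R, N460K, E484A, F486V and N501Y, plus D614G and furin-site-proximal changes N679K and P681H.

The stated purpose is to supply spike as the envelope protein for producing pseudotyped virus. The associated work concerns antibody immune evasion in viral evolution, so such pseudoviruses would suit entry and neutralization assays.
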