Addgene plasmid #241111: pDMJ2-SARS-CoV-2-Spike (BQ.1.1)
Purpose: Expresses SARS-CoV-2 spike (BQ.1.1) protein for creating pseudotyped virus
Depositing lab: Jeremy Luban. Depositing organization: University of Massachusetts, Worcester. Publication: Computationally designed proteins mimic antibody immune evasion in viral evolution. Youssef N, Gurev S, Ghantous F, Brock KP, Jaimes JA, Thadani NN, Dauphin A, Sherman AC, Yurkovetskiy L, Soto D, Estanboulieh R, Kotzen B, Notin P, Kollasch AW, Cohen AA, Dross SE, Erasmus J, Fuller DH, Bjorkman PJ, Lemieux JE, Luban J, Seaman MS, Marks DS. Immunity. 2025 May 6:S1074-7613(25)00178-5. doi: 10.1016/j.immuni.2025.04.015. PubMed 40345199.
Backbone
  Vector backbone: pDMJ2
  Vector type: Mammalian Expression
Growth in bacteria
  Bacterial resistance: Ampicillin, 100 μg/mL
  Growth temperature: 37°C
  Growth strain: DH5alpha
  Copy number: High Copy
Gene/Insert
  Gene/Insert name: Spike (BQ.1.1)
  Species: SARS-CoV-2
  Mutation: T19I,L24del,P25del,P26del,A27S,H69del,V70del,G142D,V213G,G339D,R346T,S371F,S373P,S375F,T376A,D405N,R408S,K417N,N440K,K444T,L452R,N460K,S477N,T478K,E484A,F486V,Q498R,N501Y,Y505H,D614G,H655Y,N679K,P681H,N764K,D796Y,Q954H,N969K
  Entrez Gene: S (a.k.a. GU280_gp02, spike glycoprotein)
  Cloning method: Gene Synthesis
Terms and licenses: Academic/Nonprofit Terms; Industry Terms: Not Available to Industry
How to cite: pDMJ2-SARS-CoV-2-Spike (BQ.1.1) was a gift from Jeremy Luban (Addgene plasmid # 241111 ; http://n2t.net/addgene:241111 ; RRID:Addgene_241111)
